>Addgene plasmid #73801 | Nabi2.216 | depositor full sequence | sequence record 136840 | Nabi2.216 sequence 7625 bps
GACGGATCGGGAGATCTCCCGATCCCCTATGGTGCACTCTCAGTACAATCTGCTCTGATGCCGCATAGTT
AAGCCAGTATCTGCTCCCTGCTTGTGTGTTGGAGGTCGCTGAGTAGTGCGCGAGCAAAATTTAAGCTACA
ACAAGGCAAGGCTTGACCGACAATTGCATGAAGAATCTGCTTAGGGTTAGGCGTTTTGCGCTGCTTCGCG
ATGTACGGGCCAGATATACGCGTTGACATTGATTATTGACTAGTTATTAATAGTAATCAATTACGGGGTC
ATTAGTTCATAGCCCATATATGGAGTTCCGCGTTACATAACTTACGGTAAATGGCCCGCCTGGCTGACCG
CCCAACGACCCCCGCCCATTGACGTCAATAATGACGTATGTTCCCATAGTAACGCCAATAGGGACTTTCC
ATTGACGTCAATGGGTGGAGTATTTACGGTAAACTGCCCACTTGGCAGTACATCAAGTGTATCATATGCC
AAGTACGCCCCCTATTGACGTCAATGACGGTAAATGGCCCGCCTGGCATTATGCCCAGTACATGACCTTA
TGGGACTTTCCTACTTGGCAGTACATCTACGTATTAGTCATCGCTATTACCATGGTGATGCGGTTTTGGC
AGTACATCAATGGGCGTGGATAGCGGTTTGACTCACGGGGATTTCCAAGTCTCCACCCCATTGACGTCAA
TGGGAGTTTGTTTTGGCACCAAAATCAACGGGACTTTCCAAAATGTCGTAACAACTCCGCCCCATTGACG
CAAATGGGCGGTAGGCGTGTACGGTGGGAGGTCTATATAAGCAGAGCTCTCTGGCTAACTAGAGAACCCA
CTGCTTACTGGCTTATCGAAATTAATACGACTCACTATAGGGAGACCCAAGCTGGCTAGCGTTTATGGAG
GGATTCGACGGTTCAGATTTTAGTCCTCCAGCTGATTTAGTTGGCGTTGACGGTGCAGTCATGCGGAACG
TCGTTGACGTCACGATAAATGGTGACGTCACTGCTCCGCCGAAAGCTGCGCCAAGAAAAAGTGAATCGGT
AAAGAAAGTTCATTGGAATGATGTAGACCAAGGACCGAGTGAAAAACCAGAGACAAGACAGGAGGAACGA
ATAGATATACCCGAGATTTCAGGTCTATGGTGGGGCATGGTGAGCAAGGGCGAGGAGCTGTTCACCGGGG
TGGTGCCCATCCTGGTCGAGCTGGACGGCGACGTAAACGGCCACAAGTTCAGCGTCCGCGGCGAGGGCGA
GGGCGATGCCACCAACGGCAAGCTGACCCTGAAGTTCATCTGCACCACCGGCAAGCTGCCCGTGCCCTGG
CCCACCCTCGTGACCACCTTCGGCTACGGCGTGGCCTGCTTCAGCCGCTACCCCGACCACATGAAGCAGC
ACGACTTCTTCAAGTCCGCCATGCCCGAAGGCTACGTCCAGGAGCGCACCATCTCTTTCAAGGACGACGG
TACCTACAAGACCCGCGCCGAGGTGAAGTTCGAGGGCGACACCCTGGTGAACCGCATCGAGCTGAAGGGC
ATCGACTTCAAGGAGGACGGCAACATCCTGGGGCACAAGCTGGAGTACAACTTCAACAGCCACAACGTCT
ATATCACGGCCGACAAGCAGAAGAACGGCATCAAGGCTAACTTCAAGATCCGCCACAACGTTGAGGACGG
CAGCGTGCAGCTCGCCGACCACTACCAGCAGAACACCCCCATCGGCGACGGCCCCGTGCTGCTGCCCGAC
AACCACTACCTGAGCCATCAGTCCGCCCTGAGCAAAGACCCCAACGAGAAGCGCGATCACATGGTCCTGC
TGGAGTTCGTGACCGCCGCCGAGAATGAACATGGAGTGGACGATGGGAGAATGGAGATACCTACTACTGG
TGTAGGTCGCGTCCAGTTTCGTGTCCGAGCAGTGATTGATCATCTAGGGATGCGAGTCTTTGGAGTCTTC
CTAATTTTCTTGGACATCATCCTCATGATCATTGATCTCAGTCTTCCAGGAAAAAGTGAATCTTCACAAT
CCTTTTATGACGGGATGGCTTTGGCTCTTTCTTGTTATTTCATGCTGGATTTAGGATTAAGGATATTTGC
CTACGGGCCCAAGAATTTCTTCACCAACCCCTGGGAGGTTGCTGATGGTTTGATTATCGTTGTCACATTC
GTCGTCACGATATTTTACACTGTGTTAGATGAATACGTGCAAGAAACAGGAGCCGATGGTTTGGGGCAAT
TGGTTGTGTTGGCCCGTTTGCTGCGTGTGGTTCGATTAGCAAGAATATTTTATTCCCACCAACAAATGAA
GGCTTCAAGCAGAAGAATGGTGTCTAAGGGCGAAGAGCTGATCAAGGAAAATATGCGTATGAAGGTGGTC
ATGGAAGGTTCGGTCAACGGCCACCAATTCAAATGCACAGGTGAAGGAGAAGGCAATCCGTACATGGGAA
CTCAAACCATGAGGATCAAAGTCATCGAGGGAGGACCCCTGCCATTTGCCTTTGACATTCTTGCCACGTC
GTTCATGTATGGCAGCCGTACTTTTATCAAGTACCCGAAAGGCATTCCTGATTTCTTTAAACAGTCCTTT
CCTGAGGGTTTTACTTGGGAAAGAGTTACGAGATACGAAGATGGTGGAGTCGTCACCGTCATGCAGGACA
CCAGCCTTGAGGATGGCTGTCTCGTTTACCACGTCCAAGTCAGAGGGGTAAACTTTCCCTCCAATGGTCC
CGTGATGCAGAAGAAGACCAAGGGTTGGGAGCCTAATACAGAGATGATGTATCCAGCAGATGGTGGTCTG
AGGGGATACACTCATATGGCACTGAAAGTTGATGGTGGTGGCCATCTGTCTTGCTCTTTCGTAACAACTT
ACAGGTCAAAAAAGACCGTCGGGAACATCAAGATGCCCGGTATCCATGCCGTTGATCACCGCCTGGAAAG
GTTAGAGGAAAGTGACAATGAAATGTTCGTAGTACAACGCGAACACGCAGTTGCCAAGTTCGCCGGGCTT
GGTGGTGGGATGGACGAGCTGTACAAGTAATAGGCGCGCCCTCGACTGTGCCTTCTAGTTGCCAGCCATC
TGTTGTTTGCCCCTCCCCCGTGCCTTCCTTGACCCTGGAAGGTGCCACTCCCACTGTCCTTTCCTAATAA
AATGAGGAAATTGCATCGCATTGTCTGAGTAGGTGTCATTCTATTCTGGGGGGTGGGGTGGGGCAGGACA
GCAAGGGGGAGGATTGGGAAGACAATAGCAGGCATGCTGGGGATGCGGTGGGCTCTATGGCTTCTGAGGC
GGAAAGAACCAGCTGGGGCTCTAGGGGGTATCCCC
[124 nt withheld, positions 3326-3449]
C
[91 nt withheld, positions 3451-3541]
A
[49 nt withheld, positions 3543-3591]
CCTTTGACGTTGGAGTCCACGTTCTTT
[37 nt withheld, positions 3619-3655]
ACCCTATCTCGGTCTATTCTTTTGATTTATAAGGGATTTTGCCGATTTCGGCCTATTGGTTAAAAAATGA
GCTGATTTAACAAAAATTTAACGCGAATTAATTCTGTGGAATGTGTGTCAGTTAGGGTGTGGAAAGTCCC
CAGGCTCCCCAGCAGGCAGAAGTATGCAAAGCATGCATCTCAATTAGTCAGCAACCAGGTGTGGAAAGTC
CCCAGGCTCCCCAGCAGGCAGAAGTATGCAAAGCATGCATCTCAATTAGTCAGCAACCATAGTCCCGCCC
CTAACTCCGCCCATCCCGCCCCTAACTCCGCCCAGTTCCGCCCATTCTCCGCCCCATGGCTGACTAATTT
TTTTTATTTATGCAGAGGCCGAGGCCGCCTCTGCCTCTGAGCTATTCCAGAAGTAGTGAGGAGGCTTTTT
TGGAGGCCTAGGCTTTTGCAAAAAGCTCCCGGGAGCTTGTATATCCATTTTCGGATCTGATCAGCACGTG
ATGAAAAAGCCTGAACTCACCGCGACGTCTGTCGAGAAGTTTCTGATCGAAAAGTTCGACAGCGTCTCCG
ACCTGATGCAGCTCTCGGAGGGCGAAGAATCTCGTGCTTTCAGCTTCGATGTAGGAGGGCGTGGATATGT
CCTGCGGGTAAATAGCTGCGCCGATGGTTTCTACAAAGATCGTTATGTTTATCGGCACTTTGCATCGGCC
GCGCTCCCGATTCCGGAAGTGCTTGACATTGGGGAATTCAGCGAGAGCCTGACCTATTGCATCTCCCGCC
GTGCACAGGGTGTCACGTTGCAAGACCTGCCTGAAACCGAACTGCCCGCTGTTCTGCAGCCGGTCGCGGA
GGCCATGGATGCGATCGCTGCGGCCGATCTTAGCCAGACGAGCGGGTTCGGCCCATTCGGACCGCAAGGA
ATCGGTCAATACACTACATGGCGTGATTTCATATGCGCGATTGCTGATCCCCATGTGTATCACTGGCAAA
CTGTGATGGACGACACCGTCAGTGCGTCCGTCGCGCAGGCTCTCGATGAGCTGATGCTTTGGGCCGAGGA
CTGCCCCGAAGTCCGGCACCTCGTGCACGCGGATTTCGGCTCCAACAATGTCCTGACGGACAATGGCCGC
ATAACAGCGGTCATTGACTGGAGCGAGGCGATGTTCGGGGATTCCCAATACGAGGTCGCCAACATCTTCT
TCTGGAGGCCGTGGTTGGCTTGTATGGAGCAGCAGACGCGCTACTTCGAGCGGAGGCATCCGGAGCTTGC
AGGATCGCCGCGGCTCCGGGCGTATATGCTCCGCATTGGTCTTGACCAACTCTATCAGAGCTTGGTTGAC
GGCAATTTCGATGATGCAGCTTGGGCGCAGGGTCGATGCGACGCAATCGTCCGATCCGGAGCCGGGACTG
TCGGGCGTACACAAATCGCCCGCAGAAGCGCGGCCGTCTGGACCGATGGCTGTGTAGAAGTACTCGCCGA
TAGTGGAAACCGACGCCCCAGCACTCGTCCGAGGGCAAAGGAATAGCACGTGCTACGAGATTTCGATTCC
ACCGCCGCCTTCTATGAAAGGTTGGGCTTCGGAATCGTTTTCCGGGACGCCGGCTGGATGATCCTCCAGC
GCGGGGATCTCATGCTGGAGTTCTTCGCCCACCCCAACTTGTTTATTGCAGCTTATAATGGTTACAAATA
AAGCAATAGCATCACAAATTTCACAAATAAAGCATTTTTTTCACTGCATTCTAGTTGTGGTTTGTCCAAA
CTCATCAATGTATCTTATCATGTCTGTATACCGTCGACCTCTAGCTAGAGCTTGGCGTAATCATGGTCAT
AGCTGTTTCCTGTGTGAAATTGTTATCCGCTCACAATTCCACACAACATACGAGCCGGAAGCATAAAGTG
TAAAGCCTGGGGTGCCTAATGAGTGAGCTAACTCACATTAATTGCGTTGCGCTCACTGCCCGCTTTCCAG
TCGGGAAACCTGTCGTGCCAGCTGCATTAATGAATCGGCCAACGCGCGGGGAGAGGCGGTTTGCGTATTG
GGCGCTCTTCCGCTTCCTCGCTCACTGACTCGCTGCGCTCGGTCGTTCGGCTGCGGCGAGCGGTATCAGC
TCACTCAAAGGCGGTAATACGGTTATCCACAGAATCAGGGGATAACGCAGGAAAGAACATGTGAGCAAAA
GGCCAGCAAAAGGCCAGGAACCGTAAAAAGGCCGCGTTGCTGGCGTTTTTCCATAGGCTCCGCCCCCCTG
ACGAGCATCACAAAAATCGACGCTCAAGTCAGAGGTGGCGAAACCCGACAGGACTATAAAGATACCAGGC
GTTTCCCCCTGGAAGCTCCCTCGTGCGCTCTCCTGTTCCGACCCTGCCGCTTACCGGATACCTGTCCGCC
TTTCTCCCTTCGGGAAGCGTGGCGCTTTCTCATAGCTCACGCTGTAGGTATCTCAGTTCGGTGTAGGTCG
TTCGCTCCAAGCTGGGCTGTGTGCACGAACCCCCCGTTCAGCCCGACCGCTGCGCCTTATCCGGTAACTA
TCGTCTTGAGTCCAACCCGGTAAGACACGACTTATCGCCACTGGCAGCAGCCACTGGTAACAGGATTAGC
AGAGCGAGGTATGTAGGCGGTGCTACAGAGTTCTTGAAGTGGTGGCCTAACTACGGCTACACTAGAAGAA
CAGTATTTGGTATCTGCGCTCTGCTGAAGCCAGTTACCTTCGGAAAAAGAGTTGGTAGCTCTTGATCCGG
CAAACAAACCACCGCTGGTAGCGGTTTTTTTGTTTGCAAGCAGCAGATTACGCGCAGAAAAAAAGGATCT
CAAGAAGATCCTTTGATCTTTTCTACGGGGTCTGACGCTCAGTGGAACGAAAACTCACGTTAAGGGATTT
TGGTCATGAGATTATCAAAAAGGATCTTCACCTAGATCCTTTTAAATTAAAAATGAAGTTTTAAATCAAT
CTAAAGTATATATGAGTAAACTTGGTCTGACAGTTACCAATGCTTAATCAGTGAGGCACCTATCTCAGCG
ATCTGTCTATTTCGTTCATCCATAGTTGCCTGACTCCCCGTCGTGTAGATAACTACGATACGGGAGGGCT
TACCATCTGGCCCCAGTGCTGCAATGATACCGCGAGACCCACGCTCACCGGCTCCAGATTTATCAGCAAT
AAACCAGCCAGCCGGAAGGGCCGAGCGCAGAAGTGGTCCTGCAACTTTATCCGCCTCCATCCAGTCTATT
AATTGTTGCCGGGAAGCTAGAGTAAGTAGTTCGCCAGTTAATAGTTTGCGCAACGTTGTTGCCATTGCTA
CAGGCATCGTGGTGTCACGCTCGTCGTTTGGTATGGCTTCATTCAGCTCCGGTTCCCAACGATCAAGGCG
AGTTACATGATCCCCCATGTTGTGCAAAAAAGCGGTTAGCTCCTTCGGTCCTCCGATCGTTGTCAGAAGT
AAGTTGGCCGCAGTGTTATCACTCATGGTTATGGCAGCACTGCATAATTCTCTTACTGTCATGCCATCCG
TAAGATGCTTTTCTGTGACTGGTGAGTACTCAACCAAGTCATTCTGAGAATAGTGTATGCGGCGACCGAG
TTGCTCTTGCCCGGCGTCAATACGGGATAATACCGCGCCACATAGCAGAACTTTAAAAGTGCTCATCATT
GGAAAACGTTCTTCGGGGCGAAAACTCTCAAGGATCTTACCGCTGTTGAGATCCAGTTCGATGTAACCCA
CTCGTGCACCCAACTGATCTTCAGCATCTTTTACTTTCACCAGCGTTTCTGGGTGAGCAAAAACAGGAAG
GCAAAATGCCGCAAAAAAGGGAATAAGGGCGACACGGAAATGTTGAATACTCATACTCTTCCTTTTTCAA
TATTATTGAAGCATTTATCAGGGTTATTGTCTCATGAGCGGATACATATTTGAATGTATTTAGAAAAATA
AACAAATAGGGGTTCCGCGCACATTTCCCCGAAAAGTGCCACCTGACGTC
Features (pLannotate 1.2.2; 21 found; start..end, strand, type, name):
     28..80      -  misc_feature   bom (fragment): basis of mobility region from pBR322
    235..614     +  enhancer       CMV enhancer: human cytomegalovirus immediate early enhancer
    615..818     +  promoter       CMV promoter: human cytomegalovirus (CMV) immediate early promoter
    814..847     +  LTR            5' LTR (truncated) (fragment): truncated 5' long terminal repeat (LTR) from HIV-1
    863..881     +  promoter       T7 promoter: promoter for bacteriophage T7 RNA polymerase
   1157..1864    +  CDS            Clover: Clover is a basic (constitutively fluorescent) green/yellow fluorescent protein published in 2012, derived from Aequorea victoria. It is reported to be a rapidly-maturing weak dimer with high acid sensitivity.
   2327..3037    +  CDS            mRuby2: mRuby2 is a basic (constitutively fluorescent) red fluorescent protein published in 2012, derived from Entacmaea quadricolor. It has moderate acid sensitivity.
   3056..3280    +  polyA_signal   bGH poly(A) signal: bovine growth hormone polyadenylation signal
   3284..3305    +  promoter       SV40 promoter (fragment): SV40 enhancer and early promoter
   3326..3754    +  rep_origin     f1 ori (sequence partly withheld): f1 bacteriophage origin of replication; arrow indicates direction of (+) strand synthesis
   3768..4097    +  promoter       SV40 promoter: SV40 enhancer and early promoter
   4146..5171    +  CDS            HygR: aminoglycoside phosphotransferase from E. coli; aph(4)-Ia; confers resistance to hygromycin
   5181..5306    +  CDS            ble (fragment): BLE_KLEPN - Experimental evidence at protein level: Swiss-Prot protein existence level 1. Binding protein with a strong affinity to the bleomycin family of antibiotics. Binds to CL990; an antimitotic-antibiotic compound. From Klebsiella pneumoniae.
   5301..5422    +  polyA_signal   SV40 poly(A) signal: SV40 polyadenylation signal
   5495..5511    -  protein_bind   lac operator: The lac repressor binds to the lac operator to inhibit transcription in E. coli. This inhibition can be relieved by adding lactose or isopropyl-β-D-thiogalactopyranoside (IPTG). lac repressor encoded by lacI
   5519..5549    -  promoter       lac promoter: promoter for the E. coli lac operon
   5564..5585    -  protein_bind   CAP binding site: CAP binding activates transcription in the presence of cAMP. E. coli catabolite activator protein
   5598..5690    -  CDS            lacI (fragment): lac repressor; lacI; The lac repressor binds to the lac operator to inhibit transcription in E. coli. This inhibition can be relieved by adding lactose or isopropyl-β-D-thiogalactopyranoside (IPTG).
   5873..6458    -  rep_origin     ori: high-copy-number ColE1/pMB1/pBR322/pUC origin of replication
   6629..7489    -  CDS            AmpR: β-lactamase; bla; confers resistance to ampicillin, carbenicillin, and related antibiotics
   7490..7594    -  promoter       AmpR promoter: bla
