[The description below was written by a language model from this plasmid's Addgene catalogue record and pLannotate feature annotations shown in this document.]
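Description:
Nabi2.216 is a mammalian expression plasmid built on the pUB2.1 backbone (total size 7,625 bp) that encodes a genetically encoded, FRET-based fluorescent protein voltage sensor. It is propagated in E. coli through a high-copy ColE1/pUC-type origin with ampicillin selection from the AmpR (β-lactamase) gene and its own promoter. An f1 origin is also present, along with residual lac promoter/operator and bom fragments that are remnants of the cloning backbone. For selection in mammalian cells, an SV40 enhancer/early promoter drives a hygromycin resistance gene, followed by a short ble fragment and an SV40 polyadenylation signal.

The sensor is expressed from the human CMV immediate-early enhancer and promoter and terminated by the bovine growth hormone poly(A) signal; a T7 promoter sits just upstream of the insert. Within this unit the feature table annotates two fluorescent proteins on the same strand, the green/yellow Clover and the red mRuby2, separated by several hundred base pairs and preceded by an unannotated stretch. According to the catalogue entry, these flanking and intervening regions correspond to the Ciona voltage-sensing domain, with the two fluorophores inserted at different positions in it; the domain itself is not called out by the automated annotation. In this arrangement Clover would be expected to act as FRET donor and mRuby2 as acceptor, so that voltage-driven conformational changes in the sensing domain would alter energy transfer between them and give an optical readout of membrane potential. The construct belongs to work aimed at developing faster voltage sensors by optimising FRET interactions, and is suited to imaging membrane voltage in transfected mammalian cells.
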