Addgene plasmid #73801: Nabi2.216
Purpose: Nabi2.216 is a FRET (Förster Resonance Energy Transfer)-based protein voltage sensor. This probe contains Clover and mRuby2 inserted at different locations in the Ciona voltage sensitive domain.
Depositing lab: Bradley Baker. Depositing organization: Korea Institute of Science and Technology. Publication: Developing Fast Fluorescent Protein Voltage Sensors by Optimizing FRET Interactions. Sung U, Sepehri-Rad M, Piao HH, Jin L, Hughes T, Cohen LB, Baker BJ. PLoS One. 2015 Nov 20;10(11):e0141585. doi: 10.1371/journal.pone.0141585. eCollection 2015. PubMed 26587834.
Backbone
  Vector backbone: pUB2.1
  Backbone size w/o insert (bp): 5500
  Total vector size (bp): 7625
  Vector type: Mammalian Expression
Growth in bacteria
  Bacterial resistance: Ampicillin, 100 μg/mL
  Growth temperature: 37°C
  Growth strain: DH5alpha
  Copy number: Unknown
Gene/Insert
  Gene/Insert name: Nabi2.216
Terms and licenses: Academic/Nonprofit Terms; Industry Terms: Not Available to Industry
How to cite: Nabi2.216 was a gift from Bradley Baker (Addgene plasmid # 73801 ; http://n2t.net/addgene:73801 ; RRID:Addgene_73801)
