>Addgene plasmid #73801 | Nabi2.216 | addgene partial sequence | sequence record 140296 | CMV-F 5'-CGCAAATGGGCGGTAGGCGTG-3'
CTATATAAGCAGAGCTCTCTGGCTAACTAGAGAACCCACTGCTTACTGGCTTATCGAAATTAATACGACT
CACTATAGGGAGACCCAAGCTGGCTAGCGTTTATGGAGGGATTCGACGGTTCAGATTTTAGTCCTCCAGC
TGATTTAGTTGGCGTTGACGGTGCAGTCATGCGGAACGTCGTTGACGTCACGATAAATGGTGACGTCACT
GCTCCGCCGAAAGCTGCGCCAAGAAAAAGTGAATCGGTAAAGAAAGTTCATTGGAATGATGTAGACCAAG
GACCGAGTGAAAAACCAGAGACAAGACAGGAGGAACGAATAGATATACCCGAGATTTCAGGTCTATGGTG
GGGCATGGTGAGCAAGGGCGAGGAGCTGTTCACCGGGGTGGTGCCCATCCTGGTCGAGCTGGACGGCGAC
GTAAACGGCCACAAGTTCAGCGTCCGCGGCGAGGGCGAGGGCGATGCCACCAACGGCAAGCTGACCCTGA
AGTTCATCTGCACCACCGGCAAGCTGCCCGTGCCCTGGCCCACCCTCGTGACCACCTTCGGCTACGGCGT
GGCCTGCTTCAGCCGCTACCCCGACCACATGAAGCAGCACGACTTCTTCAAGTCCGCCATGCCCGAAGGC
TACGTCCAGGAGCGCACCATCTCTTTCAAGGACGACGGTACCTACAAGACCCGCGCCGAGGTGAAGTTCG
AGGGCGACACCCTGGTGAACCGCATCGAGCTGAAGGGCATCGACTTCAAGGAGGACGGCAACATCCTGGG
GCACAAGCTGGAGTACAACTTCAACAGCCACAACGTCTATATCACGGCCGACAAGCAGAAGAACGGCATC
AAGGCTAACTTCAAGATCCGCCACAACGTTGAGGACGGCAGCGTGCAGCTCGCCGACCACTACCAGCAGA
ACACCCCCATCGGCGACGGCCCCGTGCTGCTGCCCGACAACCACTACCTGAGCCATCAGTCCGCCCTGAG
CAAAGACCCCAACGAGAAGCGCGATCACATGGTCCTGCTGGAGTTCGTGACCGCCGCCGAGAA
