>Addgene plasmid #73801 | Nabi2.216 | addgene partial sequence | sequence record 140299 | F1ori-R 5'-AGGGAAGAAAGCGAAAGGAG-3'
[67 nt withheld, positions 1-67]
GGGGATACCCCCTAGAGCCCCAGCTGGTTCTTTCCGCCTCAGAAGCCATAGAGCCCACCGCATCCCCAGC
ATGCCTGCTATTGTCTTCCCAATCCTCCCCCTTGCTGTCCTGCCCCACCCCACCCCCCAGAATAGAATGA
CACCTACTCAGACAATGCGATGCAATTTCCTCATTTTATTAGGAAAGGACAGTGGGAGTGGCACCTTCCA
GGGTCAAGGAAGGCACGGGGGAGGGGCAAACAACAGATGGCTGGCAACTAGAAGGCACAGTCGAGGGCGC
GCCTATTACTTGTACAGCTCGTCCATCCCACCACCAAGCCCGGCGAACTTGGCAACTGCGTGTTCGCGTT
GTACTACGAACATTTCATTGTCACTTTCCTCTAACCTTTCCAGGCGGTGATCAACGGCATGGATACCGGG
CATCTTGATGTTCCCGACGGTCTTTTTTGACCTGTAAGTTGTTACGAAAGAGCAAGACAGATGGCCACCA
CCATCAACTTTCAGTGCCATATGAGTGTATCCCCTCAGACCACCATCTGCTGGATACATCATCTCTGTAT
TAGGCTCCCAACCCTTGGTCTTCTTCTGCATCACGGGACCATTGGAGGGAAAGTTTACCCCTCTGACTTG
GACGTGGTAAACGAGACAGCCATCCTCAAGGCTGGTGTCCTGCATGACGGTGACGACTCCACCATCTTCG
TATCTCGTAACTCTTTCCCAAGTAAAACCCTCAGGAAAGGACTGTTTAAAGAAATCAGGAATGCCTTTCG
GGTACTTGATAAAAGTACGGCTGCCATACATGAACGACGTGGCAAGAATGTCAAAGGCAAATGGCAGGGG
TCCTCCCTCGATGACTTTGATCCTCATGGTTTGAGTTCCCATGTACGGATTGCCTTCTCCTTCACCTGTG
CATTTGAATTGGTGGCCGTTGACCGAACCTTCCATGACCACCTTCATACGCATATTT
