>Addgene plasmid #73801 | Nabi2.216 | addgene partial sequence | sequence record 140300 | mRuby2-R 5'- tccctcgatgactttgatcc-3'
GTACGGATTGCCTTCTCCTTCACCTGTGCATTTGAATTGGTGGCCGTTGACCGAACCTTCCATGACCACC
TTCATACGCATATTTTCCTTGATCAGCTCTTCGCCCTTAGACACCATTCTTCTGCTTGAAGCCTTCATTT
GTTGGTGGGAATAAAATATTCTTGCTAATCGAACCACACGCAGCAAACGGGCCAACACAACCAATTGCCC
CAAACCATCGGCTCCTGTTTCTTGCACGTATTCATCTAACACAGTGTAAAATATCGTGACGACGAATGTG
ACAACGATAATCAAACCATCAGCAACCTCCCAGGGGTTGGTGAAGAAATTCTTGGGCCCGTAGGCAAATA
TCCTTAATCCTAAATCCAGCATGAAATAACAAGAAAGAGCCAAAGCCATCCCGTCATAAAAGGATTGTGA
AGATTCACTTTTTCCTGGAAGACTGAGATCAATGATCATGAGGATGATGTCCAAGAAAATTAGGAAGACT
CCAAAGACTCGCATCCCTAGATGATCAATCACTGCTCGGACACGAAACTGGACGCGACCTACACCAGTAG
TAGGTATCTCCATTCTCCCATCGTCCACTCCATGTTCATTCTCGGCGGCGGTCACGAACTCCAGCAGGAC
CATGTGATCGCGCTTCTCGTTGGGGTCTTTGCTCAGGGCGGACTGATGGCTCAGGTAGTGGTTGTCGGGC
AGCAGCACGGGGCCGTCGCCGATGGGGGTGTTCTGCTGGTAGTGGTCGGCGAGCTGCACGCTGCCGTCCT
CAACGTTGTGGCGGATCTTGAAGTTAGCCTTGATGCCGTTCTTCTGCTTGTCGGCCGTGATATAGACGTT
GTGGCTGTTGAAGTTGTACTCCAGCTTGTGCCCCAGGATGTTGCCGTCCTCCTTGAAGTCGATGCCCTTC
AGCTCGATGCGGTTCACCAGGGTGTCGCCCTCGAACTTCACCTCGGCGCGGGTCTTGTAGGTACCGTCGT
CCTTGAAAGA
